>Addgene plasmid #157028 | pD649-HAsp-CHL1-Fc(DAPA)-AviTag-6xHis | depositor full sequence | sequence record 303165 | Full Sequence
TTTCAATATTATTGAAGCATTTATCAGGGTTATTGTCTCATGAGCGGATACATATTTGAATGTATTTAGA
AAAATAAACAAATAGGGGTCAGTGTTACAACCAATTAACCAATTCTGAACATTATCGCGAGCCCATTTAT
ACCTGAATATGGCTCATAACACCCCTTGCTCATGACCAAAATCCCTTAACGTGAGTTACGCGCGCGTCGT
TCCACTGAGCGTCAGACCCCGTAGAAAAGATCAAAGGATCTTCTTGAGATCCTTTTTTTCTGCGCGTAAT
CTGCTGCTTGCAAACAAAAAAACCACCGCTACCAGCGGTGGTTTGTTTGCCGGATCAAGAGCTACCAACT
CTTTTTCCGAAGGTAACTGGCTTCAGCAGAGCGCAGATACCAAATACTGTTCTTCTAGTGTAGCCGTAGT
TAGCCCACCACTTCAAGAACTCTGTAGCACCGCCTACATACCTCGCTCTGCTAATCCTGTTACCAGTGGC
TGCTGCCAGTGGCGATAAGTCGTGTCTTACCGGGTTGGACTCAAGACGATAGTTACCGGATAAGGCGCAG
CGGTCGGGCTGAACGGGGGGTTCGTGCACACAGCCCAGCTTGGAGCGAACGACCTACACCGAACTGAGAT
ACCTACAGCGTGAGCTATGAGAAAGCGCCACGCTTCCCGAAGGGAGAAAGGCGGACAGGTATCCGGTAAG
CGGCAGGGTCGGAACAGGAGAGCGCACGAGGGAGCTTCCAGGGGGAAACGCCTGGTATCTTTATAGTCCT
GTCGGGTTTCGCCACCTCTGACTTGAGCGTCGATTTTTGTGATGCTCGTCAGGGGGGCGGAGCCTATGGA
AAAACGCCAGCAACGCGGCCTTTTTACGGTTCCTGGCCTTTTGCTGGCCTTTTGCTCACATGTTCTTTCC
TGCGTTATCCCCTGATTCTGTGGATAACCGTATTACCGCCTTTGAGTGAGCTGATACCGCTCGCCGCAGC
CGAACGACCGAGCGCAGCGAGTCAGTGAGCGAGGAAGCGGAAGGCGAGAGTAGGGAACTGCCAGGCATCA
AACTAAGCAGAAGGCCCCTGACGGATGGCCTTTTTGCGTTTCTACAAACTCTTTCTGTGTTGTAAAACGA
CGGCCAGTCTTAAGCTCGGGCCCCCTGGGCGGTTCTGATAACGAGTAATCGTTAATCCGCAAATAACGTA
AAAACCCGCTTCGGCGGGTTTTTTTATGGGGGGAGTTTAGGGAAAGAGCATTTGTCAGAATATTTAAGGG
CGCCTGTCACTTTGCTTGATATATGAGAATTATTTAACCTTATAAATGAGAAAAAAGCAACGCACTTTAA
ATAAGATACGTTGCTTTTTCGATTGATGAACACCTATAATTAAACTATTCATCTATTATTTATGATTTTT
TGTATATACAATATTTCTAGTTTGTTAAAGAGAATTAAGAAAATAAATCTCGAAAATAATAAAGGGAAAA
TCAGTTTTTGATATCAAAATTATACATGTCAACGATAATACAAAATATAATACAAACTATAAGATGTTAT
CAGTATTTATTATCATTTAGAATAAATTTTGTGTCGCCCTTAATTGTGAGCGGATAACAATTACGAGCTT
CATGCACAGTGGCGTTGACTCAATATTGGCCATTAGCCATATTATTCATTGGTTATATAGCATAAATCAA
TATTGGCTATTGGCCATTGCATACGTTGTATCTATATCATAATATGTACATTTATATTGGCTCATGTCCA
ATATGACCGCCATGTTGGCATTGATTATTGACTAGTTATTAATAGTAATCAATTACGGGGTCATTAGTTC
ATAGCCCATATATGGAGTTCCGCGTTACATAACTTACGGTAAATGGCCCGCCTGGCTGACCGCCCAACGA
CCCCCGCCCATTGACGTCAATAATGACGTATGTTCCCATAGTAACGCCAATAGGGACTTTCCATTGACGT
CAATGGGTGGAGTATTTACGGTAAACTGCCCACTTGGCAGTACATCAAGTGTATCATATGCCAAGTACGC
CCCCTATTGACGTCAATGACGGTAAATGGCCCGCCTGGCATTATGCCCAGTACATGACCTTATGGGACTT
TCCTACTTGGCAGTACATCTACGTATTAGTCATCGCTATTACCATGGTGATGCGGTTTTGGCAGTACATC
AATGGGCGTGGATAGCGGTTTGACTCACGGGGATTTCCAAGTCTCCACCCCATTGACGTCAATGGGAGTT
TGTTTTGGCACCAAAATCAACGGGACTTTCCAAAATGTCGTAACAACTCCGCCCCATTGACGCAAATGGG
CGGTAGGCGTGTACGGTGGGAGGTCTATATAAGCAGAGCTCGTTTAGTGAACCGTCAGATCGCCTGGAGA
CGCCATCCACGCTGTTTTGACCTCCATAGAAGACACCGGGACCGATCCAGCCTCCGCGGCCGGGAACGGT
GCATTGGAACGCGGATTCCCCGTGCCAAGAGTGACGTAAGTACCGCCTATAGAGTCTATAGGCCCACCCC
CTTGGCTTCGTTAGAACGCGGCTACAATTAATACATAACCTTATGTATCATACACATACGATTTAGGTGA
CACTATAGAATAACATCCACTTTGCCTTTCTCTCCACAGGTGTCCACTCCCAGGTCCAACTGCACCTCGG
TTCTATCGAAAACGCGCCTGCTAGCGCCACCATGAAGACCATCATTGCCCTGAGCTACATCTTCTGCCTG
GTGTTCGCTGCGGCCGCCATTGAGATTCCTAGCTCTGTGCAGCAGGTCCCCACCATCATCAAGCAGAGCA
AGGTGCAGGTCGCCTTTCCATTCGACGAGTACTTCCAGATCGAGTGCGAGGCCAAGGGCAACCCTGAGCC
TACCTTTAGCTGGACCAAGGACGGCAACCCCTTCTACTTCACCGACCACAGAATCATCCCCAGCAACAAC
AGCGGCACCTTCAGAATCCCCAACGAGGGCCACATCAGCCACTTCCAGGGCAAGTACAGATGCTTCGCCT
CCAACAAGCTGGGAATCGCCATGAGCGAAGAGATCGAGTTCATCGTGCCCAGCGTGCCCAAGTTTCCCAA
AGAGAAGATCGACCCTCTCGAGGTGGAAGAGGGCGACCCTATTGTGCTGCCCTGCAATCCTCCTAAGGGC
CTGCCTCCTCTGCACATCTACTGGATGAACATCGAGCTGGAACACATCGAGCAGGACGAGCGGGTGTACA
TGAGCCAGAAGGGCGACCTGTACTTCGCCAACGTGGAAGAGAAGGACAGCCGGAACGACTACTGCTGCTT
CGCCGCCTTTCCTAGACTGCGGACCATCGTGCAGAAAATGCCCATGAAGCTGACCGTGAACAGCAGCAAC
TCTATCAAGCAGCGGAAGCCCAAGCTGCTGCTGCCTCCTACAGAGAGCGGAAGCGAGAGCAGCATCACCA
TCCTGAAGGGCGAGATCCTGCTGCTGGAATGCTTTGCCGAGGGACTGCCTACACCTCAGGTGGACTGGAA
CAAGATCGGCGGCGATCTGCCTAAGGGCAGAGAGACAAAAGAGAACTACGGCAAGACCCTGAAGATCGAG
AACGTGTCCTACCAGGACAAGGGCAATTACCGGTGTACCGCCAGCAACTTCCTGGGCACAGCCACACACG
ACTTCCACGTGATCGTGGAAGAACCTCCTCGGTGGACCAAGAAACCTCAGAGCGCCGTGTACAGCACCGG
CAGCAATGGAATTCTGCTGTGCGAAGCCGAGGGCGAGCCTCAGCCAACAATCAAGTGGCGCGTGAACGGC
AGCCCCGTGGACAATCATCCTTTTGCTGGCGACGTGGTGTTCCCCAGAGAGATCAGCTTCACCAACCTGC
AGCCTAACCACACAGCCGTGTACCAGTGTGAAGCCAGCAATGTGCACGGCACAATCCTGGCCAACGCCAA
CATTGACGTGGTGGATGTGCGGCCCCTGATCCAGACAAAGGACGGCGAGAATTACGCCACCGTCGTGGGC
TACTCTGCCTTCCTGCACTGCGAGTTCTTCGCCTCTCCTGAGGCTGTGGTGTCCTGGCAGAAAGTGGAAG
AAGTGAAGCCCCTCGAAGGCCGCAGATACCACATCTACGAGAACGGCACCCTGCAGATCAACCGGACCAC
AGAGGAAGATGCCGGCAGCTACTCTTGCTGGGTCGAGAATGCCATCGGCAAGACAGCCGTGACCGCCAAC
CTGGACATCAGAAACGCCACCAAGCTGCGGGTGTCCCCAAAGAACCCCAGAATTCCTAAGCTGCACATGC
TGGAACTGCATTGCGAGAGCAAGTGCGACAGCCACCTGAAGCACAGCCTGAAGCTGTCCTGGTCCAAGGA
TGGCGAGGCCTTTGAGATCAACGGCACCGAGGATGGCCGGATCATCATCGATGGCGCCAATCTGACCATC
AGCAACGTGACCCTCGAGGACCAGGGCATCTACTGTTGTAGCGCCCACACTGCCCTGGACTCTGCCGCCG
ATATCACCCAAGTGACCGTGCTGGATGTCCCCGATCCTCCTGAGAATCTGCACCTGAGCGAGCGGCAGAA
TAGAAGCGTCAGACTGACATGGGAGGCTGGCGCCGACCACAACAGCAACATCTCCGAGTACATCGTGGAA
TTCGAGGGCAACAAAGAGGAACCCGGCCGTTGGGAAGAACTGACCAGAGTGCAGGGAAAGAAAACCACCG
TGATCCTGCCTCTGGCTCCCTTCGTGCGCTACCAGTTTAGAGTGATCGCCGTGAACGAAGTGGGCAGAAG
CCAGCCTTCTCAGCCCAGCGATCACCACGAAACACCTCCAGCCGCTCCAGACAGAAACCCTCAGAACATC
CGCGTGCAGGCCAGCCAGCCTAAAGAAATGATCATCAAGTGGGAGCCCCTGAAGTCCATGGAACAGAATG
GCCCTGGGCTCGAGTACAGAGTGACCTGGAAACCTCAAGGCGCCCCTGTGGAATGGGAAGAAGAGACAGT
CACCAATCACACCCTGAGAGTGATGACCCCTGCCGTGTACGCCCCTTACGATGTGAAAGTGCAGGCTATC
AACCAGCTCGGCAGCGGCCCAGATCCTCAGTCTGTGACACTGTACAGCGGCGAGGACTACCCCGATACAG
CCCCTGTGATTCATGGCGTGGACGTGATCAACAGCACCCTGGTCAAAGTGACATGGTCCACAGTGCCCAA
GGACAGAGTGCACGGTAGACTGAAGGGCTACCAGATCAACTGGTGGAAAACAAAGAGCCTGCTGGACGGC
CGGACACACCCTAAAGAAGTCAACATCCTGCGGTTCAGCGGCCAGAGAAACTCCGGCATGGTGCCTAGCC
TGGATGCCTTCAGCGAGTTCCACCTGACAGTGCTGGCCTACAACTCCAAAGGCGCCGGACCTGAGAGCGA
GCCCTACATCTTTCAGACACCTGAGGGCGTGCCAGAGCAGCCCACCTTTCTGAAAGTGATCAAGGTGGAC
AAGGACACCGCCACACTGTCTTGGGGCCTGCCAAAGAAGCTGAACGGCAACCTGACAGGCTATCTGCTGC
AGTATCAGATCATCAACGACACCTACGAGATCGGCGAGCTGAACGACATCAACATCACCACACCTAGCAA
GCCCAGCTGGCACCTGTCCAACCTGAATGCCACCACCAAGTACAAGTTCTACCTGCGGGCCTGCACCAGC
CAAGGCTGTGGAAAGCCTATCACCGAGGAAAGCAGCACACTCGGCGAGGGCTCTAAAGGCATCGGAAAGA
TCAGCGGCGTGAACCTGACACAGAAAACACACCCCATCGAGGTGTTCGAGCCAGGCGCCGAACACATTGT
GCGGCTGATGACCAAGAACTGGGGCGACAACGACAGCATCTTCCAGGATGTGATCGAGACAAGAGGCAGA
GAGTACGCCGGCCTGTACGACGACATCAGCACACAAGGATGGGGCGCGCCGGGCGGCGACAAGACCCACA
CCTGCCCCCCCTGCCCAGCTCCAGAACTGCTGGGAGGGCCTTCCGTGTTCCTGTTCCCCCCCAAGCCCAA
GGACACCCTGATGATCAGCAGGACCCCCGAGGTGACCTGCGTGGTGGTGGCCGTGTCCCACGAGGACCCA
GAGGTGAAGTTCAACTGGTACGTGGACGGCGTGGAGGTGCACAACGCCAAGACCAAGCCCAGAGAGGAGC
AGTACAACAGCACCTACAGGGTGGTGTCCGTGCTGACCGTGCTGCACCAGGACTGGCTGAACGGCAAAGA
ATACAAGTGCAAAGTCTCCAACAAGGCCCTGGCTGCCCCAATCGAAAAGACAATCAGCAAGGCCAAGGGC
CAGCCACGGGAGCCCCAGGTGTACACCCTGCCCCCCAGCCGGGAGGAGATGACCAAGAACCAGGTGTCCC
TGACCTGTCTGGTGAAGGGCTTCTACCCCAGCGATATCGCCGTGGAGTGGGAGAGCAACGGCCAGCCCGA
GAACAACTACAAGACCACCCCCCCAGTGCTGGACAGCGACGGCAGCTTCTTCCTGTACAGCAAGCTGACC
GTGGACAAGTCCAGGTGGCAGCAGGGCAACGTGTTCAGCTGCAGCGTGATGCACGAGGCCCTGCACAACC
ACTACACCCAGAAGTCCCTGAGCCTGAGCCCCGGCGGCAGCGGTCTTAATGATATTTTCGAGGCTCAGAA
GATTGAGTGGCATGAACACCACCACCATCACCACTAAGGCCGGCCTGTAGTCACTGGCACAACGCGTTAC
CCGGTAAGCCAATCGGGTATACACGGTCGTCATACTGCAGACAGGGTTCTTCTACTTTGCAAGATAGTCT
TGAGTAGTAAAATAAATAGATAGAGAAAATCAGCCTCGACTGTGCCTTCTAGTTGCCAGCCATCTGTTGT
TTGCCCCTCCCCCGTGCCTTCCTTGACCCTGGAAGGTGCCACTCCCACTGTCCTTTCCTAATAAAATGAG
GAAATTGCATCACAACACTCAACCCTATCTCGGTCTATTCTTTTGATTTATAAGGGATTTTGCCGATTTC
GGCCTATTGGTTAAAAAATGAGCTGATTTAACAAAAATTTAACGCGAATTAATTCTGTGGAATGTGTGTC
AGTTAGGGTGTGGAAAGTCCCCAGGCTCCCCAGCAGGCAGAAGTATGCAAAGCATGCATCTCAATTAGTC
AGCAACCAGGTGTGGAAAGTCCCCAGGCTCCCCAGCAGGCAGAAGTATGCAAAGCATGCATCTCAATTAG
TCAGCAACCATAGTCCCGCCCCTAACTCCGCCCATCCCGCCCCTAACTCCGCCCAGTTCCGCCCATTCTC
CGCCCCATGGCTGACTAATTTTTTTTATTTATGCAGAGGCCGAGGCCGCCTCTGCCTCTGAGCTATTCCA
GAAGTAGTGAGGAGGCTTTTTTGGAGGCCTAGGCTTTTGCAAAAAGCTCCCGGGAGCTTGTATATCCATT
TTCGGATCTGATCAGCACGTGTTGACAATTAATCATCGGCATAGTATATCGGCATAGTATAATACGACAA
GGTGAGGAACTAAACCATGACCGAGTACAAGCCCACGGTGCGCCTCGCCACCCGCGACGACGTCCCCAGG
GCCGTACGCACCCTCGCCGCCGCGTTCGCCGACTACCCCGCCACGCGCCACACCGTCGATCCGGACCGCC
ACATCGAGCGGGTCACCGAGCTGCAAGAACTCTTCCTCACGCGCGTCGGGCTCGACATCGGCAAGGTGTG
GGTCGCGGACGACGGCGCCGCGGTGGCGGTCTGGACCACGCCGGAGAGCGTCGAAGCGGGGGCGGTGTTC
GCCGAGATCGGCCCGCGCATGGCCGAGTTGAGCGGTTCCCGGCTGGCCGCGCAGCAACAGATGGAAGGCC
TCCTGGCGCCGCACCGGCCCAAGGAGCCCGCGTGGTTCCTGGCCACCGTCGGCGTCTCGCCCGACCACCA
GGGCAAGGGTCTGGGCAGCGCCGTCGTGCTCCCCGGAGTGGAGGCGGCCGAGCGCGCCGGGGTGCCCGCC
TTCCTGGAGACATCCGCGCCCCGCAACCTCCCCTTCTACGAGCGGCTCGGCTTCACCGTCACCGCCGACG
TCGAGGTGCCCGAAGGACCGCGCACCTGGTGCATGACCCGCAAGCCCGGTGCCTGACACGTGCTACGAGA
TTTCGATTCCACCGCCGCCTTCTATGAAAGGTTGGGCTTCGGAATCGTTTTCCGGGACGCCGGCTGGATG
ATCCTCCAGCGCGGGGATCTCATGCTGGAGTTCTTCGCCCACCCCAACTTGTTTATTGCAGCTTATAATG
GTTACAAATAAAGCAATAGCATCACAAATTTCACAAATAAAGCATTTTTTTCACTGCATTCTAGTTGTGG
TTTGTCCAAACTCATCAATGTATCTTATCATGTCTGTATACCGTCGACCTCTAGCTAGAGCTTGGCGTAA
TCATGGTCATTACCAATGCTTAATCAGTGAGGCACCTATCTCAGCGATCTGTCTATTTCGTTCATCCATA
GTTGCCTGACTCCCCGTCGTGTAGATAACTACGATACGGGAGGGCTTACCATCTGGCCCCAGCGCTGCGA
TGATACCGCGAGAACCACGCTCACCGGCTCCGGATTTATCAGCAATAAACCAGCCAGCCGGAAGGGCCGA
GCGCAGAAGTGGTCCTGCAACTTTATCCGCCTCCATCCAGTCTATTAATTGTTGCCGGGAAGCTAGAGTA
AGTAGTTCGCCAGTTAATAGTTTGCGCAACGTTGTTGCCATCGCTACAGGCATCGTGGTGTCACGCTCGT
CGTTTGGTATGGCTTCATTCAGCTCCGGTTCCCAACGATCAAGGCGAGTTACATGATCCCCCATGTTGTG
CAAAAAAGCGGTTAGCTCCTTCGGTCCTCCGATCGTTGTCAGAAGTAAGTTGGCCGCAGTGTTATCACTC
ATGGTTATGGCAGCACTGCATAATTCTCTTACTGTCATGCCATCCGTAAGATGCTTTTCTGTGACTGGTG
AGTACTCAACCAAGTCATTCTGAGAATAGTGTATGCGGCGACCGAGTTGCTCTTGCCCGGCGTCAATACG
GGATAATACCGCGCCACATAGCAGAACTTTAAAAGTGCTCATCATTGGAAAACGTTCTTCGGGGCGAAAA
CTCTCAAGGATCTTACCGCTGTTGAGATCCAGTTCGATGTAACCCACTCGTGCACCCAACTGATCTTCAG
CATCTTTTACTTTCACCAGCGTTTCTGGGTGAGCAAAAACAGGAAGGCAAAATGCCGCAAAAAAGGGAAT
AAGGGCGACACGGAAATGTTGAATACTCATATTCTTCCTT
Features (pLannotate 1.2.2; 21 found; start..end, strand, type, name):
    119..143     -  CDS            KanR (fragment): aminoglycoside phosphotransferase; aph(3')-Ia; confers resistance to kanamycin
    254..842     +  rep_origin     ori: high-copy-number ColE1/pMB1/pBR322/pUC origin of replication
   1067..1084    +  terminator     rrnB T2 terminator (fragment): transcription terminator T2 from the E. coli rrnB gene
   1109..1128    -  CDS            lacZα (fragment): LacZα fragment of β-galactosidase; lacZ fragment
   1584..1600    +  protein_bind   lac operator: The lac repressor binds to the lac operator to inhibit transcription in E. coli. This inhibition can be relieved by adding lactose or isopropyl-β-D-thiogalactopyranoside (IPTG). lac repressor encoded by lacI
   1843..2146    +  enhancer       CMV enhancer: human cytomegalovirus immediate early enhancer
   2147..2350    +  promoter       CMV promoter: human cytomegalovirus (CMV) immediate early promoter
   2486..2529    +  intron         CMV intron (fragment): modified intron A from human cytomegalovirus
   2581..2599    +  promoter       SP6 promoter: promoter for bacteriophage SP6 RNA polymerase
   2603..2640    +  CDS            IgH signal sequence (fragment): signal sequence from the mouse immunoglobulin heavy chain variable region
   2719..5922    +  CDS            CHL1 (fragment): NCHL1_HUMAN - Also known as CALL. Experimental evidence at protein level: Swiss-Prot protein existence level 1. Extracellular matrix and cell adhesion protein that plays a role in nervous system development and in synaptic plasticity. Both soluble and membranous forms promote neurite outgrowth of cerebellar and hippocampal neurons and suppress neuronal cell death. Plays a role in neuronal positioning of pyramidal neurons and in regulation of both the number of interneurons and the efficacy of GABAergic synapses. May play a role in regulating cell migration in nerve regeneration and cortical de
   5938..6615    +  CDS            IGHG1 (fragment): IGHG1_HUMAN - Experimental evidence at protein level: Swiss-Prot protein existence level 1. Constant region of immunoglobulin heavy chains. Immunoglobulins, also known as antibodies, are membrane-bound or secreted glycoproteins produced by B lymphocytes. In the recognition phase of humoral immunity, the membrane-bound immunoglobulins serve as receptors which, upon binding of a specific antigen, trigger the clonal expansion and differentiation of B lymphocytes into immunoglobulins- secreting plasma cells. Secreted immunoglobulins mediate the effector phase of humoral immunity, which results in
   6830..6941    +  polyA_signal   bGH poly(A) signal: bovine growth hormone polyadenylation signal
   6942..7050    +  rep_origin     f1 ori (fragment): f1 bacteriophage origin of replication; arrow indicates direction of (+) strand synthesis
   7064..7393    +  promoter       SV40 promoter: SV40 enhancer and early promoter
   7441..7488    +  promoter       EM7 promoter: synthetic bacterial promoter&nbsp
   7507..8106    +  CDS            PuroR (fragment): puromycin N-acetyltransferase; pac from Streptomyces; confers resistance to puromycin
   8116..8241    +  CDS            ble (fragment): BLE_KLEPN - Experimental evidence at protein level: Swiss-Prot protein existence level 1. Binding protein with a strong affinity to the bleomycin family of antibiotics. Binds to CL990; an antimitotic-antibiotic compound. From Klebsiella pneumoniae.
   8236..8357    +  polyA_signal   SV40 poly(A) signal: SV40 polyadenylation signal
   8410..9270    -  CDS            AmpR: β-lactamase; bla; confers resistance to ampicillin, carbenicillin, and related antibiotics
   9273..89      -  promoter       AmpR promoter (fragment) (across the origin): bla
