[The description below was written by a language model from this plasmid's Addgene catalogue record and pLannotate feature annotations shown in this document.]
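Description:
pD649-HAsp-CHL1-Fc(DAPA)-AviTag-6xHis is a mammalian expression plasmid of about 9.3 kb, built on the pD649 backbone, for producing the extracellular domain of human CHL1 (also called NCHL1, CALL or L1CAM2), a neural cell adhesion protein, as a secreted Fc fusion. It is maintained in E. coli at high copy through a ColE1/pUC-type origin and selected with ampicillin via the β-lactamase gene. The annotation also picks up short fragments of KanR, lacZα, an rrnB terminator and f1 ori, which appear to be backbone remnants rather than functional elements.

Expression is driven by the CMV enhancer and immediate early promoter, followed by a partial CMV intron A and an SP6 promoter that could support in vitro transcription and also serves as a sequencing primer site. The open reading frame begins with a secretion signal: the plasmid name indicates an "HAsp" leader, while the automated annotation matches this region to an immunoglobulin heavy chain signal sequence fragment. Next comes the CHL1 ectodomain, cloned between retained NotI and AscI sites, then a human IgG1 Fc carrying the D265A and P329A (DAPA) substitutions, which are generally used to reduce Fc effector interactions. The record lists a C-terminal AviTag, for site-specific biotinylation by BirA, and a 6xHis tag for metal affinity purification; neither is separately annotated in the feature table. A bGH polyadenylation signal ends the transcript. A second cassette with SV40 and EM7 promoters, a puromycin resistance gene and an SV40 poly(A) signal could allow selection of stable mammalian cell lines.

The plasmid belongs to a collection used to map interactions among human immunoglobulin superfamily cell-surface proteins. The depositor notes that some plasmids in the collection may carry an IS4-like transposase insertion upstream of the CMV promoter; none is annotated here.
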