Addgene plasmid #157028: pD649-HAsp-CHL1-Fc(DAPA)-AviTag-6xHis
Purpose: Mammalian expression of cell-surface protein extracellular domain fused to Fc(DAPA)-Avi-6xHis. Protein is secreted from cells.
Depositing lab: Chris Garcia. Depositing organization: Stanford University. Publication: A Human IgSF Cell-Surface Interactome Reveals a Complex Network of Protein-Protein Interactions. Wojtowicz WM, Vielmetter J, Fernandes RA, Siepe DH, Eastman CL, Chisholm GB, Cox S, Klock H, Anderson PW, Rue SM, Miller JJ, Glaser SM, Bragstad ML, Vance J, Lam AW, Lesley SA, Zinn K, Garcia KC. Cell. 2020 Aug 20;182(4):1027-1043.e17. doi: 10.1016/j.cell.2020.07.025. PubMed 32822567.
Backbone
  Vector backbone: pD649
  Backbone size w/o insert (bp): 6106
  Vector type: Mammalian Expression
Growth in bacteria
  Bacterial resistance: Ampicillin, 100 μg/mL
  Growth temperature: 37°C
  Growth strain: DH5alpha
  Copy number: High Copy
Gene/Insert
  Gene/Insert name: CHL1 (alt name: NCHL1)
  Species: H. sapiens (human)
  Insert size (bp): 3174
  Mutation: Fc region of human IgG contains D265A and P329A mutations (DAPA)
  Entrez Gene: CHL1 (a.k.a. CALL, L1CAM2)
  Promoter: CMV/SP6
  Tag / fusion protein: Fc(DAPA)-AviTag-6xHis (C terminal on backbone)
  Cloning method: Restriction Enzyme; 5′ cloning site GCGGCCGC (not destroyed); 3′ cloning site GGCGCGCC (not destroyed)
  Sequencing primers: 5′ ATTTAGGTGACACTATAG; 3′ CACGTACCAGTTGAACTTCACC
Resource information
  A portion of this plasmid was derived from a plasmid made by: synthesis by ThermoFisher
Terms and licenses: Academic/Nonprofit Terms; Industry Terms: Not Available to Industry
Depositor comments: Some plasmids in this collection may have an IS4-like element ISVsa5 family transposase upstream of the CMV promoter.
How to cite: pD649-HAsp-CHL1-Fc(DAPA)-AviTag-6xHis was a gift from Chris Garcia (Addgene plasmid # 157028 ; http://n2t.net/addgene:157028 ; RRID:Addgene_157028)
