>Addgene plasmid #157028 | pD649-HAsp-CHL1-Fc(DAPA)-AviTag-6xHis | depositor partial sequence | sequence record 303166 | insert (extracellular domain)
ATTGAGATTCCTAGCTCTGTGCAGCAGGTCCCCACCATCATCAAGCAGAGCAAGGTGCAGGTCGCCTTTC
CATTCGACGAGTACTTCCAGATCGAGTGCGAGGCCAAGGGCAACCCTGAGCCTACCTTTAGCTGGACCAA
GGACGGCAACCCCTTCTACTTCACCGACCACAGAATCATCCCCAGCAACAACAGCGGCACCTTCAGAATC
CCCAACGAGGGCCACATCAGCCACTTCCAGGGCAAGTACAGATGCTTCGCCTCCAACAAGCTGGGAATCG
CCATGAGCGAAGAGATCGAGTTCATCGTGCCCAGCGTGCCCAAGTTTCCCAAAGAGAAGATCGACCCTCT
CGAGGTGGAAGAGGGCGACCCTATTGTGCTGCCCTGCAATCCTCCTAAGGGCCTGCCTCCTCTGCACATC
TACTGGATGAACATCGAGCTGGAACACATCGAGCAGGACGAGCGGGTGTACATGAGCCAGAAGGGCGACC
TGTACTTCGCCAACGTGGAAGAGAAGGACAGCCGGAACGACTACTGCTGCTTCGCCGCCTTTCCTAGACT
GCGGACCATCGTGCAGAAAATGCCCATGAAGCTGACCGTGAACAGCAGCAACTCTATCAAGCAGCGGAAG
CCCAAGCTGCTGCTGCCTCCTACAGAGAGCGGAAGCGAGAGCAGCATCACCATCCTGAAGGGCGAGATCC
TGCTGCTGGAATGCTTTGCCGAGGGACTGCCTACACCTCAGGTGGACTGGAACAAGATCGGCGGCGATCT
GCCTAAGGGCAGAGAGACAAAAGAGAACTACGGCAAGACCCTGAAGATCGAGAACGTGTCCTACCAGGAC
AAGGGCAATTACCGGTGTACCGCCAGCAACTTCCTGGGCACAGCCACACACGACTTCCACGTGATCGTGG
AAGAACCTCCTCGGTGGACCAAGAAACCTCAGAGCGCCGTGTACAGCACCGGCAGCAATGGAATTCTGCT
GTGCGAAGCCGAGGGCGAGCCTCAGCCAACAATCAAGTGGCGCGTGAACGGCAGCCCCGTGGACAATCAT
CCTTTTGCTGGCGACGTGGTGTTCCCCAGAGAGATCAGCTTCACCAACCTGCAGCCTAACCACACAGCCG
TGTACCAGTGTGAAGCCAGCAATGTGCACGGCACAATCCTGGCCAACGCCAACATTGACGTGGTGGATGT
GCGGCCCCTGATCCAGACAAAGGACGGCGAGAATTACGCCACCGTCGTGGGCTACTCTGCCTTCCTGCAC
TGCGAGTTCTTCGCCTCTCCTGAGGCTGTGGTGTCCTGGCAGAAAGTGGAAGAAGTGAAGCCCCTCGAAG
GCCGCAGATACCACATCTACGAGAACGGCACCCTGCAGATCAACCGGACCACAGAGGAAGATGCCGGCAG
CTACTCTTGCTGGGTCGAGAATGCCATCGGCAAGACAGCCGTGACCGCCAACCTGGACATCAGAAACGCC
ACCAAGCTGCGGGTGTCCCCAAAGAACCCCAGAATTCCTAAGCTGCACATGCTGGAACTGCATTGCGAGA
GCAAGTGCGACAGCCACCTGAAGCACAGCCTGAAGCTGTCCTGGTCCAAGGATGGCGAGGCCTTTGAGAT
CAACGGCACCGAGGATGGCCGGATCATCATCGATGGCGCCAATCTGACCATCAGCAACGTGACCCTCGAG
GACCAGGGCATCTACTGTTGTAGCGCCCACACTGCCCTGGACTCTGCCGCCGATATCACCCAAGTGACCG
TGCTGGATGTCCCCGATCCTCCTGAGAATCTGCACCTGAGCGAGCGGCAGAATAGAAGCGTCAGACTGAC
ATGGGAGGCTGGCGCCGACCACAACAGCAACATCTCCGAGTACATCGTGGAATTCGAGGGCAACAAAGAG
GAACCCGGCCGTTGGGAAGAACTGACCAGAGTGCAGGGAAAGAAAACCACCGTGATCCTGCCTCTGGCTC
CCTTCGTGCGCTACCAGTTTAGAGTGATCGCCGTGAACGAAGTGGGCAGAAGCCAGCCTTCTCAGCCCAG
CGATCACCACGAAACACCTCCAGCCGCTCCAGACAGAAACCCTCAGAACATCCGCGTGCAGGCCAGCCAG
CCTAAAGAAATGATCATCAAGTGGGAGCCCCTGAAGTCCATGGAACAGAATGGCCCTGGGCTCGAGTACA
GAGTGACCTGGAAACCTCAAGGCGCCCCTGTGGAATGGGAAGAAGAGACAGTCACCAATCACACCCTGAG
AGTGATGACCCCTGCCGTGTACGCCCCTTACGATGTGAAAGTGCAGGCTATCAACCAGCTCGGCAGCGGC
CCAGATCCTCAGTCTGTGACACTGTACAGCGGCGAGGACTACCCCGATACAGCCCCTGTGATTCATGGCG
TGGACGTGATCAACAGCACCCTGGTCAAAGTGACATGGTCCACAGTGCCCAAGGACAGAGTGCACGGTAG
ACTGAAGGGCTACCAGATCAACTGGTGGAAAACAAAGAGCCTGCTGGACGGCCGGACACACCCTAAAGAA
GTCAACATCCTGCGGTTCAGCGGCCAGAGAAACTCCGGCATGGTGCCTAGCCTGGATGCCTTCAGCGAGT
TCCACCTGACAGTGCTGGCCTACAACTCCAAAGGCGCCGGACCTGAGAGCGAGCCCTACATCTTTCAGAC
ACCTGAGGGCGTGCCAGAGCAGCCCACCTTTCTGAAAGTGATCAAGGTGGACAAGGACACCGCCACACTG
TCTTGGGGCCTGCCAAAGAAGCTGAACGGCAACCTGACAGGCTATCTGCTGCAGTATCAGATCATCAACG
ACACCTACGAGATCGGCGAGCTGAACGACATCAACATCACCACACCTAGCAAGCCCAGCTGGCACCTGTC
CAACCTGAATGCCACCACCAAGTACAAGTTCTACCTGCGGGCCTGCACCAGCCAAGGCTGTGGAAAGCCT
ATCACCGAGGAAAGCAGCACACTCGGCGAGGGCTCTAAAGGCATCGGAAAGATCAGCGGCGTGAACCTGA
CACAGAAAACACACCCCATCGAGGTGTTCGAGCCAGGCGCCGAACACATTGTGCGGCTGATGACCAAGAA
CTGGGGCGACAACGACAGCATCTTCCAGGATGTGATCGAGACAAGAGGCAGAGAGTACGCCGGCCTGTAC
GACGACATCAGCACACAAGGATGG
